Addgene plasmid #65337: HCKan-P-TEF2
Purpose: construction of TEF2 promoter in HCKan-P receiving vector
Depositing lab: Junbiao Dai. Depositing organization: Tsinghua University. Publication: YeastFab: the design and construction of standard biological parts for metabolic engineering in Saccharomyces cerevisiae. Guo Y, Dong J, Zhou T, Auxillos J, Li T, Zhang W, Wang L, Shen Y, Luo Y, Zheng Y, Lin J, Chen GQ, Wu Q, Cai Y, Dai J. Nucleic Acids Res. 2015 May 8. pii: gkv464. 10.1093/nar/gkv464 PubMed 25956650.
Backbone
  Vector backbone: HCKan-P
  Vector type: Synthetic Biology
Growth in bacteria
  Bacterial resistance: Kanamycin, 50 μg/mL
  Growth temperature: 37°C
  Growth strain: DH5alpha
  Copy number: High Copy
Gene/Insert
  Gene/Insert name: TEF2 promoter
  Species: S. cerevisiae (budding yeast)
  Insert size (bp): 503
  Cloning method: Unknown
  Sequencing primers: 5′ pBR322ori-3; 3′ Kan-R
Terms and licenses: Academic/Nonprofit Terms; Industry Terms: Not Available to Industry
How to cite: HCKan-P-TEF2 was a gift from Junbiao Dai (Addgene plasmid # 65337 ; http://n2t.net/addgene:65337 ; RRID:Addgene_65337)
