[The description below was written by a language model from this plasmid's Addgene catalogue record and pLannotate feature annotations shown in this document.]
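Description:
HCKan-P-TEF2 is a small (2,245 bp) high-copy E. coli plasmid from the YeastFab collection of standardized biological parts for metabolic engineering in Saccharomyces cerevisiae. It consists of the HCKan-P receiving vector, the backbone designated for promoter parts, carrying a 503 bp fragment annotated as the S. cerevisiae TEF2 promoter. TEF2 encodes translation elongation factor 1-alpha, and its promoter is generally regarded as a strong constitutive element in yeast. The plasmid is classed as a synthetic biology vector and acts as a storage and donor construct for this single regulatory part, not as an expression plasmid in its own right.

The annotated backbone is minimal and purely bacterial. A ColE1/pUC-type origin provides high-copy replication, and selection relies on a kanamycin resistance gene (aph(3')-Ia) driven by the cat promoter. Three transcription terminators (tonB, T7Te and T3Te) flank the resistance cassette and origin, an arrangement that typically insulates the cloned part from read-through transcription in either direction. No yeast origin, centromere or auxotrophic marker is annotated, so the plasmid is not expected to be maintained in yeast by itself. The automated feature table does not label the TEF2 promoter, but the unannotated stretch of roughly 550 bp preceding the tonB terminator is consistent in size with the insert plus its flanking cloning junctions. The cloning method is recorded as unknown, and any restriction sites used to release the part are not annotated. The stated purpose is simply to hold the TEF2 promoter in the promoter-receiving vector, presumably for later assembly with coding and terminator parts into yeast transcription units.
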