Features (pLannotate 1.2.2; 6 found; start..end, strand, type, name):
    553..584     +  terminator     tonB terminator: bidirectional E. coli tonB-P14 transcription terminator
    585..687     +  promoter       cat promoter: promoter of the E. coli cat gene encoding chloramphenicol acetyltransferase
    688..1503    +  CDS            KanR: aminoglycoside phosphotransferase; aph(3')-Ia; confers resistance to kanamycin in bacteria or G418 (Geneticin®) in eukaryotes
   1527..1554    +  terminator     T7Te terminator: phage T7 early transcription terminator
   1566..2153    -  rep_origin     ori: high-copy-number ColE1/pMB1/pBR322/pUC origin of replication
   2175..2204    -  terminator     T3Te terminator: phage T3 early transcription terminator
>Addgene plasmid #65337 | HCKan-P-TEF2 | depositor full sequence | sequence record 137465 | HCKan-P-TEF2 sequence 2245 bps
GGCTGGGCGCCATAACCAAGGTATCTATAGACCGCCAATCAGCAAACTACCTCCGTACATTCATGTTGCA
CCCACACATTTATACACCCAGACCGCGACAAATTACCCATAAGGTTGTTTGTGACGGCGTCGTACAAGAG
AACGTGGGAACTTTTTAGGCTCACCAAAAAAGGAAGAAAAAATACGAGTTGCTGACAGAAGCCTCAAGAA
AAAAAAAATTCTTCTTCGACTATGCTGGAGGCAGAGATGATCGAGCCGGTAGTTAACTATATATAGCTAA
ATTGGTTCCATCACCTTCTTTTCTGGTGTCGCTCCTTCTAGTGCTATTTCTGGCTTTTCCTATTTTTTTT
TTTCCATTTTTCTTTCTCTCTTTCTAATATATAAATTCTCTTGCATTTTCTATTTTTCTCTCTATCTATT
CTACTTGTTTATTCCCTTCAAGGTTTTTTTTTAAGGAGTACTTGTTTTTAGAATATGCGGTCAACGAACT
ATAATTAACTAAAGATGCGAGACGACTGACCATTTAAATCATACCTGACCTCCATAGCAGAAAGTCAAAA
GCCTCCGACCGGAGGCTTTTGACTTGATCGGCACGTAAGAGGTTCCAACTTTCACCATAATGAAATAAGA
TCACTACCGGGCGTATTTTTTGAGTTATCGAGATTTTCAGGAGCTAAGGAAGCTAAAATGAGCCATATTC
AACGGGAAACGTCTTGCTCGAGGCCGCGATTAAATTCCAACATGGATGCTGATTTATATGGGTATAAATG
GGCTCGCGATAATGTCGGGCAATCAGGTGCGACAATCTATCGATTGTATGGGAAGCCCGATGCGCCAGAG
TTGTTTCTGAAACATGGCAAAGGTAGCGTTGCCAATGATGTTACAGATGAGATGGTCAGGCTAAACTGGC
TGACGGAATTTATGCCTCTTCCGACCATCAAGCATTTTATCCGTACTCCTGATGATGCATGGTTACTCAC
CACTGCGATCCCAGGGAAAACAGCATTCCAGGTATTAGAAGAATATCCTGATTCAGGTGAAAATATTGTT
GATGCGCTGGCAGTGTTCCTGCGCCGGTTGCATTCGATTCCTGTTTGTAATTGTCCTTTTAACGGCGATC
GCGTATTTCGTCTCGCTCAGGCGCAATCACGAATGAATAACGGTTTGGTTGGTGCGAGTGATTTTGATGA
CGAGCGTAATGGCTGGCCTGTTGAACAAGTCTGGAAAGAAATGCATAAGCTTTTGCCATTCTCACCGGAT
TCAGTCGTCACTCATGGTGATTTCTCACTTGATAACCTTATTTTTGACGAGGGGAAATTAATAGGTTGTA
TTGATGTTGGACGAGTCGGAATCGCAGACCGATACCAGGATCTTGCCATCCTATGGAACTGCCTCGGTGA
GTTTTCTCCTTCATTACAGAAACGGCTTTTTCAAAAATATGGTATTGATAATCCTGATATGAATAAATTG
CAGTTTCACTTGATGCTCGATGAGTTTTTCTAATGAGGGCCCAAATGTAATCACCTGGCTCACCTTCGGG
TGGGCCTTTCTGCGTTGCTGGCGTTTTTCCATAGGCTCCGCCCCCCTGACGAGCATCACAAAAATCGATG
CTCAAGTCAGAGGTGGCGAAACCCGACAGGACTATAAAGATACCAGGCGTTTCCCCCTGGAAGCTCCCTC
GTGCGCTCTCCTGTTCCGACCCTGCCGCTTACCGGATACCTGTCCGCCTTTCTCCCTTCGGGAAGCGTGG
CGCTTTCTCATAGCTCACGCTGTAGGTATCTCAGTTCGGTGTAGGTCGTTCGCTCCAAGCTGGGCTGTGT
GCACGAACCCCCCGTTCAGCCCGACCGCTGCGCCTTATCCGGTAACTATCGTCTTGAGTCCAACCCGGTA
AGACACGACTTATCGCCACTGGCAGCAGCCACTGGTAACAGGATTAGCAGAGCGAGGTATGTAGGCGGTG
CTACAGAGTTCTTGAAGTGGTGGCCTAACTACGGCTACACTAGAAGAACAGTATTTGGTATCTGCGCTCT
GCTGAAGCCAGTTACCTCGGAAAAAGAGTTGGTAGCTCTTGATCCGGCAAACAAACCACCGCTGGTAGCG
GTGGTTTTTTTGTTTGCAAGCAGCAGATTACGCGCAGAAAAAAAGGATCTCAAGAAGATCCTTTGATTTT
CTACCGAAGAAAGGCCCACCCGTGAAGGTGAGCCAGTGAGTTGATTGCAGTCCAGTTACGCTGGAGTCCG
TCTCG
