>Addgene plasmid #65337 | HCKan-P-TEF2 | addgene partial sequence | sequence record 137462 | pBR322ori-3 5'-tttgtttgcaagcagcagat-3'
GGCCCACCCGTGAAGGTGAGCCAGTGAGTTGATTGCAGTCCAGTTACGCTGGAGTCCGTCTCGGGCTGGG
CGCCATAACCAAGGTATCTATAGACCGCCAATCAGCAAACTACCTCCGTACATTCATGTTGCACCCACAC
ATTTATACACCCAGACCGCGACAAATTACCCATAAGGTTGTTTGTGACGGCGTCGTACAAGAGAACGTGG
GAACTTTTTAGGCTCACCAAAAAAGGAAGAAAAAATACGAGTTGCTGACAGAAGCCTCAAGAAAAAAAAA
ATTCTTCTTCGACTATGCTGGAGGCAGAGATGATCGAGCCGGTAGTTAACTATATATAGCTAAATTGGTT
CCATCACCTTCTTTTCTGGTGTCGCTCCTTCTAGTGCTATTTCTGGCTTTTCCTATTTTTTTTTTTCCAT
TTTTCTTTCTCTCTTTCTAATATATAAATTCTCTTGCATTTTCTATTTTTCTCTCTATCTATTCTACTTG
TTTATTCCCTTCAAGGTTTTTTTTTAAGGAGTACTTGTTTTTAGAATATGCGGTCAACGAACTATAATTA
ACTAAAGATGCGAGACGACTGACCATTTAAATCATACCTGACCTCCATAGCAGAAAGTCAAAAGCCTCCG
ACCGGAGGCTTTTGACTTGATCGGCACGTAAGAGGTTCCAACTTTCACCATAATGAAATAAGATCACTAC
CGGGCGTATTTTTTGAGTTATCGAGATTTTCAGGAGCTAAGGAAGCTAAAATGAGCCATATTCAACGGGA
AACGTCTTGCTCGAGGCCGCGATTAA
