>Addgene plasmid #65337 | HCKan-P-TEF2 | addgene partial sequence | sequence record 137563 | Kan-R 5'-ATCGCGAGCCCATTTATACC-3'
AGACGTTTCCCGTTGAATATGGCTCATTTTAGCTTCCTTAGCTCCTGAAAATCTCGATAACTCAAAAAAT
ACGCCCGGTAGTGATCTTATTTCATTATGGTGAAAGTTGGAACCTCTTACGTGCCGATCAAGTCAAAAGC
CTCCGGTCGGAGGCTTTTGACTTTCTGCTATGGAGGTCAGGTATGATTTAAATGGTCAGTCGTCTCGCAT
CTTTAGTTAATTATAGTTCGTTGACCGCATATTCTAAAAACAAGTACTCCTTAAAAAAAAACCTTGAAGG
GAATAAACAAGTAGAATAGATAGAGAGAAAAATAGAAAATGCAAGAGAATTTATATATTAGAAAGAGAGA
AAGAAAAATGGAAAAAAAAAAATAGGAAAAGCCAGAAATAGCACTAGAAGGAGCGACACCAGAAAAGAAG
GTGATGGAACCAATTTAGCTATATATAGTTAACTACCGGCTCGATCATCTCTGCCTCCAGCATAGTCGAA
GAAGAATTTTTTTTTTCTTGAGGCTTCTGTCAGCAACTCGTATTTTTTCTTCCTTTTTTGGTGAGCCTAA
AAAGTTCCCACGTTCTCTTGTACGACGCCGTCACAAACAACCTTATGGGTAATTTGTCGCGGTCTGGGTG
TATAAATGTGTGGGTGCAACATGAATGTACGGAGGTAGTTTGCTGATTGGCGGTCTATAGATACCTTGGT
TATGGCGCCCAGCCCGAGACGGACTCCAGCGTAACTGGACTGCAATCAACTCACTGGCTCACCTTCACGG
